>Addgene plasmid #53044 | pHL1940 | addgene partial sequence | sequence record 83945 | K1 5'-CAGTCATAGCCGAATAGCCT-3'
CCACCTTGTTCAATCATGCGAAACGATCCTCATCCTGTCTCTTGATCAGATCTTGATCCCCTGCGCCATC
AGATCCTTGGCGGCAAGAAAGCCATCCAGTTTACTTTGCAGGGCTTCCCAACCTTACCAGAGGGCGCCCC
AGCTGGCAATTCCGACGTCTAAGAAACCATTATTATCATGACATTAACCTATAAAAATAGGCGTATCACG
AGGCCCTTTCGTCTTCACCTCGAGTCCCTATCAGTGATAGAGATTGACATCCCTATCAGTGATAGAGATA
CTGTCGACAAATGTAACATCTCTATGGACACGCACACGGATAACAACTATGAACAAATCAGGGAAATACC
TCGTCTGGACAGTGCTCTCTGTAATGGGAGCATTTGCTCTGGGATACATTGCTTTAAATCGTGGGGAACA
GATCAACGCGCTGTGGATTGTGGTGGCGTCGGTCTGTATCTATCTGATCGCTTACCGTTTTTATGGGCTG
TATATCGCCAAAAATGTGCTGGCGGTTGACCCGACGCGTATGACGCCAGCGGTGCGCCATAACGACGGGC
TGGACTATGTGCCGACGGACAAGAAAGTGCTGTTCGGTCACCATTTTGCGGCCATTGCCGGAGCAGGTCC
GCTGGTGGGGCCGGTACTGGCGGCGCAAATGGGCTACCTGCCGGGGATGATCTGGCTGCTCGCTGGGGTG
GTTCTCGCCGGTGCGGTGCAGGATTTCATGGTGCTGTTTGTTTCTACGCGCCGTGACGGTCGCTCGCTGG
GTGAGCTGGTCAAAGAAGAGATGGGGCCAACCGCCGGGGTGATTGCGCTG
