>Addgene plasmid #53044 | pHL1940 | addgene partial sequence | sequence record 94758 | csrA-rev 5'-agtaactggactgctgggat-3'
CTTCCTTCGGGGCATTTACGCCAATACGTACCTGGTTGCCCTTTACCCCTAAAACTGTCACGGTGACCTC
ATCCCCAATCATGAGGGTCTCACCAACTCGACGAGTCAGAATCAGCATTTTTTTTCCTCCTTACCCGGGA
GTATCTTGTTATCCGCTCACAATGTCAATGTTATCCGCTCACATTTATGGATCCGCGCCTAGGTCTAGGG
CGGCGGATTTGTCCTACTCAGGAGAGCGTTCACCGACAAACAACAGATAAAACGAAAGGCCCAGTCTTTC
GACTGAGCCTTTCGTTTTATTTGATGCCTCTAGCACGCGTACCATGGGCCCTTAGTGTGCGCCTTTTGCC
TGCGCCACGATCTCCTCGACATTTTCCGGCATTGGTTCATACGGCGTTTCTTTCGCCGTTGGCTTCGGAT
CTTTCAATGCCGCAAGTGCCGTCTTAATCGAGAACAGTGCCAGAACCACCACGACCACCATAAAGAAGAT
GGTTAACCCGGCATCCAGACGGTTGTTGAACACCAGTTGCGCCAGCTGTGACTCAGTATACTGCGACGGA
ATATTGCCGCTGTCGATCATTGCCTGGAACTTATTAGCAATGGCCAGGAAGCCGACTTTCGCATCCGGGC
TAAACGCTTTCTGCCAGCCTGCGGTCAGGGTACAAA
