[The description below was written by a language model from this plasmid's Addgene catalogue record.]
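Description:
pHL1940 is a bacterial expression plasmid built for synthetic biology work in Escherichia coli. The record lists the backbone as unknown (constructed in the depositing laboratory), and neither the origin of replication nor the copy number is stated. Selection is by kanamycin resistance, and the plasmid is propagated in a standard cloning strain.

The construct carries two independently regulated E. coli inserts. The first, cstA, is placed under the PLtetO-1 promoter, a synthetic lambda PL-derived promoter bearing Tet operator sites that is repressed by TetR and induced with anhydrotetracycline. The purpose line marks this insert with a dagger symbol (cstA‡), which suggests a modified or partial version of the gene or its leader, but the record does not define what the notation means. The second insert, csrA, is driven by PLlacO-1, the analogous synthetic promoter carrying lac operators, which is repressed by LacI and induced with IPTG. It is preceded by a defined ribosome binding site designated RBS(st7). The catalogue lists this under the tag field, but it is a translation initiation element that sets the level of CsrA synthesis, not a protein fusion.

CsrA is the carbon storage regulator, a global post-transcriptional regulator that binds mRNA leaders, and the cstA transcript is a known target whose translation it represses. Pairing the regulator and a target on one plasmid under orthogonal inducible promoters would allow each to be titrated separately, which fits quantitative studies of CsrA-mediated post-transcriptional control. However, the record does not spell out the intended experiment, and no reporter or feature map is provided.
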