Addgene plasmid #53044: pHL1940
Purpose: PLtetO-1:cstA‡, PLlacO-1:RBS(st7):csrA
Depositing lab: Han Lim. Depositing organization: University of California, Berkeley.
Backbone
  Vector backbone: unknown
  Backbone manufacturer: Lim lab
  Vector type: Bacterial Expression, Synthetic Biology
Growth in bacteria
  Bacterial resistance: Kanamycin, 50 μg/mL
  Growth temperature: 37°C
  Growth strain: DH5alpha
  Copy number: Unknown
Gene/Insert 1
  Gene/Insert name: cstA
  Species: E.coli
  Promoter: pLtetO-1
  Cloning method: Unknown
  Sequencing primers: 5′ unknown
Gene/Insert 2
  Gene/Insert name: csrA
  Species: E. coli
  Promoter: pLlacO-1
  Tag / fusion protein: RBS(st7) (N terminal on insert)
  Cloning method: Unknown
  Sequencing primers: 5′ unknown
Terms and licenses: Academic/Nonprofit Terms; Industry Terms: Not Available to Industry
How to cite: pHL1940 was a gift from Han Lim (Addgene plasmid # 53044 ; http://n2t.net/addgene:53044 ; RRID:Addgene_53044)
